>Addgene plasmid #128828 | FUW-TetO-Sox17 | addgene full sequence | sequence record 252915 | Addgene NGS Result
CCACCTCCCAACCCCGAGGGGACCCGACAGGCCCGAAGGAATAGAAGAAGAAGGTGGAGAGAGAGACAGA
GACAGATCCATTCGATTAGTGAACGGATCGGCACTGCGTGCGCCAATTCTGCAGACAAATGGCAGTATTC
ATCCACAATTTTAAAAGAAAAGGGGGGATTGGGGGGTACAGTGCAGGGGAAAGAATAGTAGACATAATAG
CAACAGACATACAAACTAAAGAATTACAAAAACAAATTACAAAAATTCAAAATTTTCGGGTTTATTACAG
GGACAGCAGAGATCCAGTTTGGTTAGATCTCGAGTTTACCACTCCCTATCAGTGATAGAGAAAAGTGAAA
GTCGAGTTTACCACTCCCTATCAGTGATAGAGAAAAGTGAAAGTCGAGTTTACCACTCCCTATCAGTGAT
AGAGAAAAGTGAAAGTCGAGTTTACCACTCCCTATCAGTGATAGAGAAAAGTGAAAGTCGAGTTTACCAC
TCCCTATCAGTGATAGAGAAAAGTGAAAGTCGAGTTTACCACTCCCTATCAGTGATAGAGAAAAGTGAAA
GTCGAGTTTACCACTCCCTATCAGTGATAGAGAAAAGTGAAAGTCGAGCTCGGTACCCGGGTCGAGGTAG
GCGTGTACGGTGGGAGGCCTATATAAGCAGAGCTCGTTTAGTGAACCGTCAGATCGCCTGGAGACGCCAT
CCACGCTGTTTTGACCTCCATAGAAGACACCGGGACCGATCCAGCCTCCGCGGCCCCGAATTGATGAGCA
GCCCGGATGCGGGATACGCCAGTGACGACCAGAGCCAGCCCCGGAGCGCGCAGCCCGCGGTGATGGCAGG
GTTGGGCCCCTGTCCCTGGGCCGAGTCCCTGAGCCCCCTCGGGGATGTAAAGGTGAAAGGCGAGGTGGTG
GCGAGTAGCGGGGCGCCAGCCGGGACGTCGGGCCGAGCCAAAGCGGAGTCTCGCATCCGGCGGCCGATGA
ACGCCTTTATGGTGTGGGCCAAAGACGAACGCAAGCGGTTGGCACAGCAGAACCCAGATCTGCACAACGC
AGAGCTAAGCAAGATGCTAGGCAAGTCTTGGAAGGCGTTGACCTTGGCAGAGAAGCGGCCCTTCGTGGAA
GAGGCCGAGCGGCTGCGCGTGCAGCATATGCAGGACCACCCCAACTACAAGTACCGGCCGCGGCGGCGCA
AGCAGGTGAAGCGCATGAAGCGGGTGGAGGGAGGCTTCCTGCACGCTCTCGTCGAGCCCCAGGCCGGCGC
GCTTGGTCCCGAGGGCGGCCGCGTGGCCATGGATGGCCTGGGTCTGCCTTTCCCGGAGCCGGGCTATCCG
GCCGGTCCTCCGCTGATGTCTCCGCACATGGGCCCCCACTATCGGGACTGCCAGGGACTGGGCGCTCCCG
CGCTCGACGGCTACCCTCTGCCCACTCCGGACACATCCCCGCTGGATGGCGTGGAGCAGGACCCGGCTTT
CTTTGCAGCCCCGCTGCCAGGGGACTGCCCGGCGGCCGGCACCTACACTTACGCTCCAGTCTCGGACTAT
GCAGTGTCCGTAGAGCCGCCCGCTGGCCCCATGCGAGTGGGGCCGGACCCCTCGGGCCCTGCGATGCCGG
GGATCCTGGCGCCCCCCAGCGCTCTGCACCTGTACTACGGCGCGATGGGCTCGCCCGCCGCAAGTGCGGG
GCGCGGTTTCCACGCGCAACCCCAGCAGCCGCTGCAACCGCAGGCACCGCCGCCGCCACCGCAGCAGCAG
CACCCAGCGCACGGCCCCGGGCAACCTTCGCCCCCTCCCGAGGCTCTGCCCTGCCGGGATGGCACGGAAT
CCAACCAGCCCACTGAGCTCCTAGGGGAGGTGGACCGCACGGAATTCGAACAGTATCTGCCCTTTGTGTA
TAAGCCCGAGATGGGTCTTCCCTACCAGGGACACGACTGCGGAGTGAACCTCTCAGACAGCCACGGAGCC
ATTTCCTCCGTGGTGTCCGACGCTAGCTCAGCGGTCTACTATTGCAACTACCCCGACATTTGACAATTCG
ATATCAAGCTTATCGATAATCAACCTCTGGATTACAAAATTTGTGAAAGATTGACTGGTATTCTTAACTA
TGTTGCTCCTTTTACGCTATGTGGATACGCTGCTTTAATGCCTTTGTATCATGCTATTGCTTCCCGTATG
GCTTTCATTTTCTCCTCCTTGTATAAATCCTGGTTGCTGTCTCTTTATGAGGAGTTGTGGCCCGTTGTCA
GGCAACGTGGCGTGGTGTGCACTGTGTTTGCTGACGCAACCCCCACTGGTTGGGGCATTGCCACCACCTG
TCAGCTCCTTTCCGGGACTTTCGCTTTCCCCCTCCCTATTGCCACGGCGGAACTCATCGCCGCCTGCCTT
GCCCGCTGCTGGACAGGGGCTCGGCTGTTGGGCACTGACAATTCCGTGGTGTTGTCGGGGAAATCATCGT
CCTTTCCTTGGCTGCTCGCCTGTGTTGCCACCTGGATTCTGCGCGGGACGTCCTTCTGCTACGTCCCTTC
GGCCCTCAATCCAGCGGACCTTCCTTCCCGCGGCCTGCTGCCGGCTCTGCGGCCTCTTCCGCGTCTTCGC
CTTCGCCCTCAGACGAGTCGGATCTCCCTTTGGGCCGCCTCCCCGCATCGATACCGTCGACCTCGAGACC
TAGAAAAACATGGAGCAATCACAAGTAGCAATACAGCAGCTACCAATGCTGATTGTGCCTGGCTAGAAGC
ACAAGAGGAGGAGGAGGTGGGTTTTCCAGTCACACCTCAGGTACCTTTAAGACCAATGACTTACAAGGCA
GCTGTAGATCTTAGCCACTTTTTAAAAGAAAAGGGGGGACTGGAAGGGCTAATTCACTCCCAACGAAGAC
AAGATATCCTTGATCTGTGGATCTACCACACACAAGGCTACTTCCCTGATTGGCAGAACTACACACCAGG
GCCAGGGATCAGATATCCACTGACCTTTGGATGGTGCTACAAGCTAGTACCAGTTGAGCAAGAGAAGGTA
GAAGAAGCCAATGAAGGAGAGAACACCCGCTTGTTACACCCTGTGAGCCTGCATGGGATGGATGACCCGG
AGAGAGAAGTATTAGAGTGGAGGTTTGACAGCCGCCTAGCATTTCATCACATGGCCCGAGAGCTGCATCC
GGACTGTACTGGGTCTCTCTGGTTAGACCAGATCTGAGCCTGGGAGCTCTCTGGCTAACTAGGGAACCCA
CTGCTTAAGCCTCAATAAAGCTTGCCTTGAGTGCTTCAAGTAGTGTGTGCCCGTCTGTTGTGTGACTCTG
GTAACTAGAGATCCCTCAGACCCTTTTAGTCAGTGTGGAAAATCTCTAGCAGGGCCCGTTTAAACCCGCT
GATCAGCCTCGACTGTGCCTTCTAGTTGCCAGCCATCTGTTGTTTGCCCCTCCCCCGTGCCTTCCTTGAC
CCTGGAAGGTGCCACTCCCACTGTCCTTTCCTAATAAAATGAGGAAATTGCATCGCATTGTCTGAGTAGG
TGTCATTCTATTCTGGGGGGTGGGGTGGGGCAGGACAGCAAGGGGGAGGATTGGGAAGACAATAGCAGGC
ATGCTGGGGATGCGGTGGGCTCTATGGCTTCTGAGGCGGAAAGAACCAGCTGGGGCTCTAGGGGGTATCC
CC
[124 nt withheld, positions 3643-3766]
C
[91 nt withheld, positions 3768-3858]
A
[49 nt withheld, positions 3860-3908]
CCTTTGACGTTGGAGTCCACGTTCTTT
[37 nt withheld, positions 3936-3972]
ACCCTATCTCGGTCTATTCTTTTGATTTATAAGGGATTTTGCCGATTTCGGCCTATTGGTTAAAAAATGA
GCTGATTTAACAAAAATTTAACGCGAATTAATTCTGTGGAATGTGTGTCAGTTAGGGTGTGGAAAGTCCC
CAGGCTCCCCAGCAGGCAGAAGTATGCAAAGCATGCATCTCAATTAGTCAGCAACCAGGTGTGGAAAGTC
CCCAGGCTCCCCAGCAGGCAGAAGTATGCAAAGCATGCATCTCAATTAGTCAGCAACCATAGTCCCGCCC
CTAACTCCGCCCATCCCGCCCCTAACTCCGCCCAGTTCCGCCCATTCTCCGCCCCATGGCTGACTAATTT
TTTTTATTTATGCAGAGGCCGAGGCCGCCTCTGCCTCTGAGCTATTCCAGAAGTAGTGAGGAGGCTTTTT
TGGAGGCCTAGGCTTTTGCAAAAAGCTCCCGGGAGCTTGTATATCCATTTTCGGATCTGATCAGCACGTG
TTGACAATTAATCATCGGCATAGTATATCGGCATAGTATAATACGACAAGGTGAGGAACTAAACCATGGC
CAAGTTGACCAGTGCCGTTCCGGTGCTCACCGCGCGCGACGTCGCCGGAGCGGTCGAGTTCTGGACCGAC
CGGCTCGGGTTCTCCCGGGACTTCGTGGAGGACGACTTCGCCGGTGTGGTCCGGGACGACGTGACCCTGT
TCATCAGCGCGGTCCAGGACCAGGTGGTGCCGGACAACACCCTGGCCTGGGTGTGGGTGCGCGGCCTGGA
CGAGCTGTACGCCGAGTGGTCGGAGGTCGTGTCCACGAACTTCCGGGACGCCTCCGGGCCGGCCATGACC
GAGATCGGCGAGCAGCCGTGGGGGCGGGAGTTCGCCCTGCGCGACCCGGCCGGCAACTGCGTGCACTTCG
TGGCCGAGGAGCAGGACTGACACGTGCTACGAGATTTCGATTCCACCGCCGCCTTCTATGAAAGGTTGGG
CTTCGGAATCGTTTTCCGGGACGCCGGCTGGATGATCCTCCAGCGCGGGGATCTCATGCTGGAGTTCTTC
GCCCACCCCAACTTGTTTATTGCAGCTTATAATGGTTACAAATAAAGCAATAGCATCACAAATTTCACAA
ATAAAGCATTTTTTTCACTGCATTCTAGTTGTGGTTTGTCCAAACTCATCAATGTATCTTATCATGTCTG
TATACCGTCGACCTCTAGCTAGAGCTTGGCGTAATCATGGTCATAGCTGTTTCCTGTGTGAAATTGTTAT
CCGCTCACAATTCCACACAACATACGAGCCGGAAGCATAAAGTGTAAAGCCTGGGGTGCCTAATGAGTGA
GCTAACTCACATTAATTGCGTTGCGCTCACTGCCCGCTTTCCAGTCGGGAAACCTGTCGTGCCAGCTGCA
TTAATGAATCGGCCAACGCGCGGGGAGAGGCGGTTTGCGTATTGGGCGCTCTTCCGCTTCCTCGCTCACT
GACTCGCTGCGCTCGGTCGTTCGGCTGCGGCGAGCGGTATCAGCTCACTCAAAGGCGGTAATACGGTTAT
CCACAGAATCAGGGGATAACGCAGGAAAGAACATGTGAGCAAAAGGCCAGCAAAAGGCCAGGAACCGTAA
AAAGGCCGCGTTGCTGGCGTTTTTCCATAGGCTCCGCCCCCCTGACGAGCATCACAAAAATCGACGCTCA
AGTCAGAGGTGGCGAAACCCGACAGGACTATAAAGATACCAGGCGTTTCCCCCTGGAAGCTCCCTCGTGC
GCTCTCCTGTTCCGACCCTGCCGCTTACCGGATACCTGTCCGCCTTTCTCCCTTCGGGAAGCGTGGCGCT
TTCTCATAGCTCACGCTGTAGGTATCTCAGTTCGGTGTAGGTCGTTCGCTCCAAGCTGGGCTGTGTGCAC
GAACCCCCCGTTCAGCCCGACCGCTGCGCCTTATCCGGTAACTATCGTCTTGAGTCCAACCCGGTAAGAC
ACGACTTATCGCCACTGGCAGCAGCCACTGGTAACAGGATTAGCAGAGCGAGGTATGTAGGCGGTGCTAC
AGAGTTCTTGAAGTGGTGGCCTAACTACGGCTACACTAGAAGAACAGTATTTGGTATCTGCGCTCTGCTG
AAGCCAGTTACCTTCGGAAAAAGAGTTGGTAGCTCTTGATCCGGCAAACAAACCACCGCTGGTAGCGGTG
GTTTTTTTGTTTGCAAGCAGCAGATTACGCGCAGAAAAAAAGGATCTCAAGAAGATCCTTTGATCTTTTC
TACGGGGTCTGACGCTCAGTGGAACGAAAACTCACGTTAAGGGATTTTGGTCATGAGATTATCAAAAAGG
ATCTTCACCTAGATCCTTTTAAATTAAAAATGAAGTTTTAAATCAATCTAAAGTATATATGAGTAAACTT
GGTCTGACAGTTACCAATGCTTAATCAGTGAGGCACCTATCTCAGCGATCTGTCTATTTCGTTCATCCAT
AGTTGCCTGACTCCCCGTCGTGTAGATAACTACGATACGGGAGGGCTTACCATCTGGCCCCAGTGCTGCA
ATGATACCGCGAGACCCACGCTCACCGGCTCCAGATTTATCAGCAATAAACCAGCCAGCCGGAAGGGCCG
AGCGCAGAAGTGGTCCTGCAACTTTATCCGCCTCCATCCAGTCTATTAATTGTTGCCGGGAAGCTAGAGT
AAGTAGTTCGCCAGTTAATAGTTTGCGCAACGTTGTTGCCATTGCTACAGGCATCGTGGTGTCACGCTCG
TCGTTTGGTATGGCTTCATTCAGCTCCGGTTCCCAACGATCAAGGCGAGTTACATGATCCCCCATGTTGT
GCAAAAAAGCGGTTAGCTCCTTCGGTCCTCCGATCGTTGTCAGAAGTAAGTTGGCCGCAGTGTTATCACT
CATGGTTATGGCAGCACTGCATAATTCTCTTACTGTCATGCCATCCGTAAGATGCTTTTCTGTGACTGGT
GAGTACTCAACCAAGTCATTCTGAGAATAGTGTATGCGGCGACCGAGTTGCTCTTGCCCGGCGTCAATAC
GGGATAATACCGCGCCACATAGCAGAACTTTAAAAGTGCTCATCATTGGAAAACGTTCTTCGGGGCGAAA
ACTCTCAAGGATCTTACCGCTGTTGAGATCCAGTTCGATGTAACCCACTCGTGCACCCAACTGATCTTCA
GCATCTTTTACTTTCACCAGCGTTTCTGGGTGAGCAAAAACAGGAAGGCAAAATGCCGCAAAAAAGGGAA
TAAGGGCGACACGGAAATGTTGAATACTCATACTCTTCCTTTTTCAATATTATTGAAGCATTTATCAGGG
TTATTGTCTCATGAGCGGATACATATTTGAATGTATTTAGAAAAATAAACAAATAGGGGTTCCGCGCACA
TTTCCCCGAAAAGTGCCACCTGACGTCGACGGATCGGGAGATCTCCCGATCCCCTATGGTGCACTCTCAG
TACAATCTGCTCTGATGCCGCATAGTTAAGCCAGTATCTGCTCCCTGCTTGTGTGTTGGAGGTCGCTGAG
TAGTGCGCGAGCAAAATTTAAGCTACAACAAGGCAAGGCTTGACCGACAATTGCATGAAGAATCTGCTTA
GGGTTAGGCGTTTTGCGCTGCTTCGCGATGTACGGGCCAGATATACGCGTTGACATTGATTATTGACTAG
TTATTAATAGTAATCAATTACGGGGTCATTAGTTCATAGCCCATATATGGAGTTCCGCGTTACATAACTT
ACGGTAAATGGCCCGCCTGGCTGACCGCCCAACGACCCCCGCCCATTGACGTCAATAATGACGTATGTTC
CCATAGTAACGCCAATAGGGACTTTCCATTGACGTCAATGGGTGGAGTATTTACGGTAAACTGCCCACTT
GGCAGTACATCAAGTGTATCATATGCCAAGTACGCCCCCTATTGACGTCAATGACGGTAAATGGCCCGCC
TGGCATTATGCCCAGTACATGACCTTATGGGACTTTCCTACTTGGCAGTACATCTACGTATTAGTCATCG
CTATTACCATGGTGATGCGGTTTTGGCAGTACATCAATGGGCGTGGATAGCGGTTTGACTCACGGGGATT
TCCAAGTCTCCACCCCATTGACGTCAATGGGAGTTTGTTTTGGCACCAAAATCAACGGGACTTTCCAAAA
TGTCGTAACAACTCCGCCCCATTGACGCAAATGGGCGGTAGGCGTGTACGGTGGGAGGTCTATATAAGCA
GCGCGTTTTGCCTGTACTGGGTCTCTCTGGTTAGACCAGATCTGAGCCTGGGAGCTCTCTGGCTAACTAG
GGAACCCACTGCTTAAGCCTCAATAAAGCTTGCCTTGAGTGCTTCAAGTAGTGTGTGCCCGTCTGTTGTG
TGACTCTGGTAACTAGAGATCCCTCAGACCCTTTTAGTCAGTGTGGAAAATCTCTAGCAGTGGCGCCCGA
ACAGGGACTTGAAAGCGAAAGGGAAACCAGAGGAGCTCTCTCGACGCAGGACTCGGCTTGCTGAAGCGCG
CACGGCAAGAGGCGAGGGGCGGCGACTGGTGAGTACGCCAAAAATTTTGACTAGCGGAGGCTAGAAGGAG
AGAGATGGGTGCGAGAGCGTCAGTATTAAGCGGGGGAGAATTAGATCGCGATGGGAAAAAATTCGGTTAA
GGCCAGGGGGAAAGAAAAAATATAAATTAAAACATATAGTATGGGCAAGCAGGGAGCTAGAACGATTCGC
AGTTAATCCTGGCCTGTTAGAAACATCAGAAGGCTGTAGACAAATACTGGGACAGCTACAACCATCCCTT
CAGACAGGATCAGAAGAACTTAGATCATTATATAATACAGTAGCAACCCTCTATTGTGTGCATCAAAGGA
TAGAGATAAAAGACACCAAGGAAGCTTTAGACAAGATAGAGGAAGAGCAAAACAAAAGTAAGACCACCGC
ACAGCAAGCGGCCGCTGATCTTCAGACCTGGAGGAGGAGATATGAGGGACAATTGGAGAAGTGAATTATA
TAAATATAAAGTAGTAAAAATTGAACCATTAGGAGTAGCACCCACCAAGGCAAAGAGAAGAGTGGTGCAG
AGAGAAAAAAGAGCAGTGGGAATAGGAGCTTTGTTCCTTGGGTTCTTGGGAGCAGCAGGAAGCACTATGG
GCGCAGCGTCAATGACGCTGACGGTACAGGCCAGACAATTATTGTCTGGTATAGTGCAGCAGCAGAACAA
TTTGCTGAGGGCTATTGAGGCGCAACAGCATCTGTTGCAACTCACAGTCTGGGGCATCAAGCAGCTCCAG
GCAAGAATCCTGGCTGTGGAAAGATACCTAAAGGATCAACAGCTCCTGGGGATTTGGGGTTGCTCTGGAA
AACTCATTTGCACCACTGCTGTGCCTTGGAATGCTAGTTGGAGTAATAAATCTCTGGAACAGATTTGGAA
TCACACGACCTGGATGGAGTGGGACAGAGAAATTAACAATTACACAAGCTTAATACACTCCTTAATTGAA
GAATCGCAAAACCAGCAAGAAAAGAATGAACAAGAATTATTGGAATTAGATAAATGGGCAAGTTTGTGGA
ATTGGTTTAACATAACAAATTGGCTGTGGTATATAAAATTATTCATAATGATAGTAGGAGGCTTGGTAGG
TTTAAGAATAGTTTTTGCTGTACTTTCTATAGTGAATAGAGTTAGGCAGGGATATTCACCATTATCGTTT
CAGAC
Features (pLannotate 1.2.2; 32 found; start..end, strand, type, name):
    149..266     +  misc_feature   cPPT/CTS: central polypurine tract and central termination sequence of HIV-1
    323..593     +  protein_bind   tetracycline response element: contains seven copies of the tetracycline operator tetO tetracycline repressor TetR
    604..621     +  misc_feature   MCS (fragment): pUC18/19 multiple cloning site
    626..664     +  promoter       minimal CMV promoter: human cytomegalovirus (CMV) immediate early promoter
    764..2020    +  CDS            Sox17: SOX17_MOUSE - Also known as Sox-17. Experimental evidence at protein level: Swiss-Prot protein existence level 1. [Isoform 2]: Has no DNA-binding activity, and does not function as transcriptional activator. From Mus musculus (Mouse).
   2025..2048    +  misc_feature   MCS (fragment): pBluescript multiple cloning site
   2048..2636    +  misc_feature   WPRE: woodchuck hepatitis virus posttranscriptional regulatory element
   2573..3154    +  CDS            nef (fragment): NEF_HV1H2 - Experimental evidence at protein level: Swiss-Prot protein existence level 1. Extracellular Nef protein targets CD4(+) T-lymphocytes for apoptosis by interacting with CXCR4 surface receptors. From Human immunodeficiency virus type 1 group M subtype B (isolate HXB2) (HIV-1).
   3161..3341    +  LTR            5' LTR (truncated): truncated 5' long terminal repeat (LTR) from HIV-1
   3373..3597    +  polyA_signal   bGH poly(A) signal: bovine growth hormone polyadenylation signal
   3601..3622    +  promoter       SV40 promoter (fragment): SV40 enhancer and early promoter
   3643..4071    +  rep_origin     f1 ori (sequence partly withheld): f1 bacteriophage origin of replication; arrow indicates direction of (+) strand synthesis
   4085..4414    +  promoter       SV40 promoter: SV40 enhancer and early promoter
   4462..4509    +  promoter       EM7 promoter: synthetic bacterial promoter&nbsp
   4528..4902    +  CDS            BleoR: antibiotic-binding protein; Sh ble from Streptoalloteichus hindustanus; confers resistance to bleomycin, phleomycin, and Zeocin™
   4912..5037    +  CDS            ble (fragment): BLE_KLEPN - Experimental evidence at protein level: Swiss-Prot protein existence level 1. Binding protein with a strong affinity to the bleomycin family of antibiotics. Binds to CL990; an antimitotic-antibiotic compound. From Klebsiella pneumoniae.
   5032..5153    +  polyA_signal   SV40 poly(A) signal: SV40 polyadenylation signal
   5226..5242    -  protein_bind   lac operator: The lac repressor binds to the lac operator to inhibit transcription in E. coli. This inhibition can be relieved by adding lactose or isopropyl-β-D-thiogalactopyranoside (IPTG). lac repressor encoded by lacI
   5250..5280    -  promoter       lac promoter: promoter for the E. coli lac operon
   5295..5316    -  protein_bind   CAP binding site: CAP binding activates transcription in the presence of cAMP. E. coli catabolite activator protein
   5329..5421    -  CDS            lacI (fragment): lac repressor; lacI; The lac repressor binds to the lac operator to inhibit transcription in E. coli. This inhibition can be relieved by adding lactose or isopropyl-β-D-thiogalactopyranoside (IPTG).
   5604..6192    -  rep_origin     ori: high-copy-number ColE1/pMB1/pBR322/pUC origin of replication
   6363..7223    -  CDS            AmpR: β-lactamase; bla; confers resistance to ampicillin, carbenicillin, and related antibiotics
   7224..7328    -  promoter       AmpR promoter: bla
   7387..7439    -  misc_feature   bom (fragment): basis of mobility region from pBR322
   7594..7973    +  enhancer       CMV enhancer: human cytomegalovirus immediate early enhancer
   7974..8173    +  promoter       CMV promoter: human cytomegalovirus (CMV) immediate early promoter
   8191..8371    +  LTR            5' LTR (truncated): truncated 5' long terminal repeat (LTR) from HIV-1
   8418..8543    +  misc_feature   HIV-1 Ψ: packaging signal of human immunodeficiency virus type 1
   8527..8890    +  CDS            HIV-1 gag (fragment): gag protein from human immunodeficiency virus 1; gag
   9036..9269    +  misc_feature   RRE: The Rev response element (RRE) of HIV-1 allows for Rev-dependent mRNA export from the nucleus to the cytoplasm.
   9646..99      +  CDS            Rev (fragment) (across the origin): human immunodeficiency virus 1 (HIV-1) Rev protein; rev; enhances nuclear export of unspliced and incompletely spliced viral mRNAs
