[The description below was written by a language model from this plasmid's Addgene catalogue record and pLannotate feature annotations shown in this document.]
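Description:
FUW-TetO-Sox17 is a lentiviral transfer plasmid, about 9.6 kb in the sequenced record, built on the FUW-TetO backbone for doxycycline-dependent expression of mouse Sox17 in transduced mammalian cells. It is maintained in E. coli through a high-copy ColE1/pUC-type origin with ampicillin selection (AmpR under its own bla promoter). It also carries an f1 origin. Outside the viral region, downstream of the 3' LTR, sits a Zeocin/bleomycin resistance cassette (BleoR) driven by tandem SV40 and EM7 promoters. Because of this position, it would not be carried into transduced cells as part of the packaged genome.

The viral genome is transcribed in packaging cells from a CMV enhancer/promoter fused to a truncated HIV-1 5' LTR, an arrangement that makes genomic RNA production Tat-independent. This is followed by the Ψ packaging signal with a partial gag sequence, the Rev response element for Rev-dependent nuclear export, and the cPPT/CTS, which aids nuclear import of the reverse-transcribed genome. The expression cassette consists of a tetracycline response element with seven tetO repeats joined to a minimal CMV promoter, then the Sox17 coding sequence (about 1.3 kb) and a WPRE to enhance transcript stability and expression. A 3' LTR, annotated as a truncated LTR, and a bGH polyadenylation signal complete the unit.

The plasmid encodes no tetracycline transactivator, so induction requires one to be supplied separately, for example rtTA from another vector or allele. The associated publication concerns direct induction of pre-implantation blastocyst cell types from fibroblasts, which is consistent with use of the vector for inducible transcription factor expression in cell-fate conversion experiments.
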