Addgene plasmid #128828: FUW-TetO-Sox17
Purpose: dox-dependent expression of mouse Sox17
Depositing lab: Yossi Buganim. Depositing organization: Hebrew University. Publication: Direct Induction of the Three Pre-implantation Blastocyst Cell Types from Fibroblasts. Benchetrit H, Jaber M, Zayat V, Sebban S, Pushett A, Makedonski K, Zakheim Z, Radwan A, Maoz N, Lasry R, Renous N, Inbar M, Ram O, Kaplan T, Buganim Y. Cell Stem Cell. 2019 Jun 6;24(6):983-994.e7. doi: 10.1016/j.stem.2019.03.018. Epub 2019 Apr 25. PubMed 31031139.
Backbone
  Vector backbone: FUW-TetO
  Vector type: Lentiviral
Growth in bacteria
  Bacterial resistance: Ampicillin, 100 μg/mL
  Growth temperature: 37°C
  Growth strain: NEB Stable
  Copy number: High Copy
Gene/Insert
  Gene/Insert name: Sox17
  Species: M. musculus (mouse)
  Insert size (bp): 1300
  Entrez Gene: Sox17
  Cloning method: Restriction Enzyme; 5′ cloning site Unknown (unknown if destroyed); 3′ cloning site Unknown (unknown if destroyed)
Terms and licenses: Academic/Nonprofit Terms; Industry Terms: Not Available to Industry
How to cite: FUW-TetO-Sox17 was a gift from Yossi Buganim (Addgene plasmid # 128828 ; http://n2t.net/addgene:128828 ; RRID:Addgene_128828)
